>Addgene plasmid #233501 | pMTKM29 | addgene full sequence | sequence record 464916 | Addgene NGS Result
AAAAAAAACTGTCTTTCTCACACACACTCAATTTCCCACGCCTTGGACGTTTCGAATGTCTGACAGAACT
GCTGCTCAACAGGGTCCCACCTAAGCGTTCAAACTTTTCGTGTCAATCTCTATATAAACTCCAGTTGGTT
GGTTTTCTTTTTGGTATCCAAAACCGATATTTAATGTCCAAGAACGGACAGAGACAATACATGAAAGAGT
AACAGAAACAAGAATGCTGAAAGCCGAGCGAACGGATTATGCAAGAAAAGGGAGGGGATAAAAGAGTACT
GAGATCTGCACTGTCACTGGCACAGGCCACTTCTGTATCAACTCCTCTTGTCAATATAACCCCGGCCGTT
ACAGTAGAAAAACCACCTGCTGGAGCCGGTGGACACACACTGGTACACTCCAGCCAACTCTTTCCAGCCA
AGACTTACTCTGCTTTTTCCCAATTTTTCATATATCAGTCTACTTACATACAGAAAGTAAAGCATTAAAT
ATATAATAAATAGAGTTGAGAAGAGCAAGCGTGAACGTTAACGTTTGGAAAGAAGCCAGTTGGAATGGGC
TTTTGAATGTTGTAAATACACAAGAAACCCTGGAGATTGGTGTACATATATGTGAGACCAGACCAATAAA
AAACGCCCGGCGGCAACCGAGCGTTCTGAACAAATCCAGATGGAGTTCTGAGGTCATTACTGGATCTATC
AACAGGAGTCCAAGCGAGCTCGATATCAAATTACGCCCCGCCCTGCCACTCATCGCAGTACTGTTGTAAT
TCATTAAGCATTCTGCCGACATGGAAGCCATCACAAACGGCATGATGAACCTGAATCGCCAGCGGCATCA
GCACCTTGTCGCCTTGCGTATAATATTTGCCCATGGTGAAAACGGGGGCGAAGAAGTTGTCCATATTGGC
CACGTTTAAATCAAAACTGGTGAAACTCACCCAGGGATTGGCTGAAACGAAAAACATATTCTCAATAAAC
CCTTTAGGGAAATAGGCCAGGTTTTCACCGTAACACGCCACATCTTGCGAATATATGTGTAGAAACTGCC
GGAAATCGTCGTGGTATTCACTCCAGAGCGATGAAAACGTTTCAGTTTGCTCATGGAAAACGGTGTAACA
AGGGTGAACACTATCCCATATCACCAGCTCACCGTCTTTCATTGCCATACGAAATTCCGGATGAGCATTC
ATCAGGCGGGCAAGAATGTGAATAAAGGCCGGATAAAACTTGTGCTTATTTTTCTTTACGGTCTTTAAAA
AGGCCGTAATATCCAGCTGAACGGTCTGGTTATAGGTACATTGAGCAACTGACTGAAATGCCTCAAAATG
TTCTTTACGATGCCATTGGGATATATCAACGGTGGTATATCCAGTGATTTTTTTCTCCATTTTAGCTTCC
TTAGCTCCTGAAAATCTCGATAACTCAAAAAATACGCCCGGTAGTGATCTTATTTCATTATGGTGAAAGT
TGGAACCTCTTACGTGCCCGATCAATCATGACCAAAATCCCTTAACGTGAGTTTTCGTTCCACTGAGCGT
CAGACCCCGTAGAAAAGATCAAAGGATCTTCTTGAGATCCTTTTTTTCTGCGCGTAATCTGCTGCTTGCA
AACAAAAAAACCACCGCTACCAGCGGTGGTTTGTTTGCCGGATCAAGAGCTACCAACTCTTTTTCCGAAG
GTAACTGGCTTCAGCAGAGCGCAGATACCAAATACTGTTCTTCTAGTGTAGCCGTAGTTAGGCCACCACT
TCAAGAACTCTGTAGCACCGCCTACATACCTCGCTCTGCTAATCCTGTTACCAGTGGCTGCTGCCAGTGG
CGATAAGTCGTGTCTTACCGGGTTGGACTCAAGACGATAGTTACCGGATAAGGCGCAGCGGTCGGGCTGA
ACGGGGGGTTCGTGCACACAGCCCAGCTTGGAGCGAACGACCTACACCGAACTGAGATACCTACAGCGTG
AGCTATGAGAAAGCGCCACGCTTCCCGAAGGGAGAAAGGCGGACAGGTATCCGGTAAGCGGCAGGGTCGG
AACAGGAGAGCGCACGAGGGAGCTTCCAGGGGGAAACGCCTGGTATCTTTATAGTCCTGTCGGGTTTCGC
CACCTCTGACTTGAGCGTCGATTTTTGTGATGCTCGTCAGGGGGGCGGAGCCTATGGAAAAACGCCAGCA
ACGCGGCCTTTTTACGGTTCCTGGCCTTTTGCTGGCCTTTTGCTCACATGTTCTTTCCTGCGTTATCCCC
TGATTCTGTGGATAACCGTAGTCGGTCTCAAACGGAAAATTGTCATAAACGTTCCTCTGCTGGTTGCTTG
CCATGCTTACGGCTTCTCTTCTTTTTACCGTGTCTATCTATCTATTCTTTCCGTCC
Features (pLannotate 1.2.2; 4 found; start..end, strand, type, name):
    626..660     -  terminator     lambda t0 terminator: minimal transcription terminator from phage lambda (Scholtissek and Grosse, 1987)
    734..1390    -  CDS            cat: CAT_ECOLX - Experimental evidence at protein level: Swiss-Prot protein existence level 1. This enzyme is an effector of chloramphenicol resistance in bacteria. From Escherichia coli. This protein is used as a marker in many commonly used cloning vectors, such as pACYC184.
   1391..1488    -  promoter       cat promoter: promoter of the E. coli cat gene encoding chloramphenicol acetyltransferase
   1572..2160    +  rep_origin     ori: high-copy-number ColE1/pMB1/pBR322/pUC origin of replication
