[The description below was written by a language model from this plasmid's Addgene catalogue record and pLannotate feature annotations shown in this document.]
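Description:
pMTKM29 is a Level 0 part plasmid for Modular Cloning (MoClo) that stores the COX20 promoter (promCOX20) from Kluyveromyces marxianus strain CBS 6556 as a reusable building block. It was made by Golden Gate cloning of the promoter into pYTK001, the part entry vector of a yeast MoClo toolkit, and is catalogued under yeast expression and synthetic biology. As a Level 0 plasmid, it is not an expression construct in its own right. It holds a single sequence-verified regulatory part that is later combined with coding sequences, terminators and other parts in subsequent Golden Gate assemblies to build transcription units for K. marxianus.

The annotated full sequence of 2,366 nt shows only bacterial maintenance elements. These are a high-copy ColE1/pUC-type origin of replication and a chloramphenicol acetyltransferase (cat) gene, which is driven by its native promoter and followed by the phage lambda t0 terminator. Together they allow propagation and chloramphenicol selection in E. coli. No yeast origin, centromere or yeast selectable marker is annotated, which fits a part-storage vector that is not meant to replicate in yeast. The automated annotation does not label the promoter insert itself. It presumably lies in the unannotated region, roughly the first 600 nt of the record, but its exact boundaries, its length and the flanking Type IIS restriction sites and overhangs are not stated.

The plasmid belongs to a K. marxianus toolkit developed in work on this yeast as a host for lactose valorization. The record notes that the promoter sequence came from an earlier published characterization.
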