Addgene plasmid #233501: pMTKM29
Purpose: Level 0 plasmid for MoClo, encodes the COX20 promoter for K.marxianus
Depositing lab: Vincent Martin. Depositing organization: Concordia University. Publication: Sequencing of a Dairy Isolate Unlocks Kluyveromyces marxianus as a Host for Lactose Valorization. Thornbury M, Knoops A, Summerby-Murray I, Dhaliwal J, Johnson S, Utomo JC, Joshi J, Narcross L, Remondetto G, Pouliot M, Whiteway M, Martin VJJ. ACS Synth Biol. 2025 Jul 8. doi: 10.1021/acssynbio.5c00096. PubMed 40629255.
Backbone
  Vector backbone: pYTK001
  Backbone manufacturer: John Dueber, Addgene plasmid #65108
  Backbone size w/o insert (bp): 2676
  Vector type: Yeast Expression, Synthetic Biology
Growth in bacteria
  Bacterial resistance: Chloramphenicol, 25 μg/mL
  Growth temperature: 37°C
  Growth strain: DH5alpha
  Copy number: High Copy
Gene/Insert
  Gene/Insert name: promCOX20
  Species: K.marxianus CBS 6556
  Cloning method: Golden Gate
Resource information
  A portion of this plasmid was derived from a plasmid made by: The promoter sequence was originally published by Lang et al, 2020 (https://doi.org/10.1016/j.mec.2020.e00145)
Terms and licenses: Academic/Nonprofit Terms; Industry Terms: Not Available to Industry
Depositor comments: Please visit https://doi.org/10.1101/2025.02.03.636257 for bioRxiv preprint.
How to cite: pMTKM29 was a gift from Vincent Martin (Addgene plasmid # 233501 ; http://n2t.net/addgene:233501 ; RRID:Addgene_233501)
